>Addgene plasmid #164457 | AiP12014-pAAV-AiE2004m-minCMV-SYFP2-WPRE3-BGHpA (Alias: CN2014) | addgene full sequence | sequence record 325688 | Addgene NGS Result
CCTGCAGGCAGCTGCGCGCTCGCTCGCTCACTGAGGCCGCCCGGGCGTCGGGCGACCTTTGGTCGCCCGG
CCTCAGTGAGCGAGCGAGCGCGCAGAGAGGGAGTGGCCAACTCCATCACTAGGGGTTCCTGCGGCCGCAC
GCGTCGCGTATAAGCCTTGGGGGCAATCAAACTATTACATTGAGTCCTTGGATTTGCTACAAATTACATT
TTAAATGCAATCATTTTATAAAAGCTTCAACACTCACACTTGGAAGCGTTACCCTGTTGAATATCACTGA
CTCACTAACTTGCATTGCCATGCTAACTTGCTTTCAGAGAGATCTCAGAACACATCATCTTCTGCTATTT
CAATACATGCACATTAATTTCCTATCAACGTGTGCTGATCAGGAACTCTGTAATCTGGCACCGGTGTTTA
TTTTTATTCCTGTCTATTCCTGTTGGCTCACGAAAAGATTGTTTGAGCAAGTGTTTTATGGTGAGTTGTA
TCATATGTACATTGATTTAATCTGCCCACATTCAGTTCTACAAGCGGAGCCAAAAAAATAGAGACAAGCA
TAATTTTCATTCAACATGAGCCCCTCAATGCAAGCCAAGTACCTCATCTGGTGCTCAGCTAAAGCAACAG
CAATCTGTTCCACCCTGGAGACACAACTGGCCACAGAAAACTTAGTGAAAAGAGGCAATGCTATGCACAG
GACAAATGAGCTCAGAGGTAGGCGTGTACGGTGGGAGGCCTATATAAGCAGAGCTGGTTTAGTGAACCGT
CAGATCGCCTGGGGATCCAGATCTTTCGAAGCTAGCGCTACCGGTCGCCACCATGGTGAGCAAGGGCGAG
GAGCTGTTCACCGGGGTGGTGCCCATCCTGGTCGAGCTGGACGGCGACGTAAACGGCCACAAGTTCAGCG
TGTCCGGCGAGGGCGAGGGCGATGCCACCTACGGCAAGCTGACCCTGAAGCTGATCTGCACCACCGGCAA
GCTGCCCGTGCCCTGGCCCACCCTCGTGACCACCCTGGGCTACGGCGTGCAGTGCTTCGCCCGCTACCCC
GACCACATGAAGCAGCACGACTTCTTCAAGTCCGCCATGCCCGAAGGCTACGTCCAGGAGCGCACCATCT
TCTTCAAGGACGACGGCAACTACAAGACCCGCGCCGAGGTGAAGTTCGAGGGCGACACCCTGGTGAACCG
CATCGAGCTGAAGGGCATCGACTTCAAGGAGGACGGCAACATCCTGGGGCACAAGCTGGAGTACAACTAC
AACAGCCACAACGTCTATATCACCGCCGACAAGCAGAAGAACGGCATCAAGGCCAACTTCAAGATCCGCC
ACAACATCGAGGACGGCGGCGTGCAGCTCGCCGACCACTACCAGCAGAACACCCCCATCGGCGACGGCCC
CGTGCTGCTGCCCGACAACCACTACCTGAGCTACCAGTCCAAGCTGAGCAAAGACCCCAACGAGAAGCGC
GATCACATGGTCCTGCTGGAGTTCGTGACCGCCGCCGGGATCACTCTCGGCATGGACGAGCTGTACAAGT
AAGTCGACGGCGCGCCGCGGCCGCGAATTCGATATCATAATCAACCTCTGGATTACAAAATTTGTGAAAG
ATTGACTGGTATTCTTAACTATGTTGCTCCTTTTACGCTATGTGGATACGCTGCTTTAATGCCTTTGTAT
CATGCTATTGCTTCCCGTATGGCTTTCATTTTCTCCTCCTTGTATAAATCCTGGTTAGTTCTTGCCACGG
CGGAACTCATCGCCGCCTGCCTTGCCCGCTGCTGGACAGGGGCTCGGCTGTTGGGCACTGACAATTCCGT
GGCTCGAGAGATCTTCGACTGTGCCTTCTAGTTGCCAGCCATCTGTTGTTTGCCCCTCCCCCGTGCCTTC
CTTGACCCTGGAAGGTGCCACTCCCACTGTCCTTTCCTAATAAAATGAGGAAATTGCATCGCATTGTCTG
AGTAGGTGTCATTCTATTCTGGGGGGTGGGGTGGGGCAGGACAGCAAGGGGGAGGATTGGGAAGACAATA
GCAGGCATGAGATCTCACGTGCGGACCGAGCGGCCGCAGGAACCCCTAGTGATGGAGTTGGCCACTCCCT
CTCTGCGCGCTCGCTCGCTCACTGAGGCCGGGCGACCAAAGGTCGCCCGACGCCCGGGCTTTGCCCGGGC
GGCCTCAGTGAGCGAGCGAGCGCGCAGCTGCCTGCAGGGGCGCCTGATGCGGTATTTTCTCCTTACGCAT
CTGTGCGGTATTTCACACCGCATA
[95 nt withheld, positions 2265-2359]
T
[46 nt withheld, positions 2361-2406]
C
[141 nt withheld, positions 2408-2548]
CCTTTGACGTTGGAGTCCACGTTCTTT
[37 nt withheld, positions 2576-2612]
ACTCTATCTCGGGCTATTCTTTTGATTTATAAGGGATTTTGCCGATTTCGGTCTATTGGTTAAAAAATGA
GCTGATTTAACAAAAATTTAACGCGAATTTTAACAAAATATTAACGTTTACAATTTTATGGTGCACTCTC
AGTACAATCTGCTCTGATGCCGCATAGTTAAGCCAGCCCCGACACCCGCCAACACCCGCTGACGCGCCCT
GACGGGCTTGTCTGCTCCCGGCATCCGCTTACAGACAAGCTGTGACCGTCTCCGGGAGCTGCATGTGTCA
GAGGTTTTCACCGTCATCACCGAAACGCGCGAGACGAAAGGGCCTCGTGATACGCCTATTTTTATAGGTT
AATGTCATGATAATAATGGTTTCTTAGACGTCAGGTGGCACTTTTCGGGGAAATGTGCGCGGAACCCCTA
TTTGTTTATTTTTCTAAATACATTCAAATATGTATCCGCTCATGAGACAATAACCCTGATAAATGCTTCA
ATAATATTGAAAAAGGAAGAGTATGAGTATTCAACATTTCCGTGTCGCCCTTATTCCCTTTTTTGCGGCA
TTTTGCCTTCCTGTTTTTGCTCACCCAGAAACGCTGGTGAAAGTAAAAGATGCTGAAGATCAGTTGGGTG
CACGAGTGGGTTACATCGAACTGGATCTCAACAGCGGTAAGATCCTTGAGAGTTTTCGCCCCGAAGAACG
TTTTCCAATGATGAGCACTTTTAAAGTTCTGCTATGTGGCGCGGTATTATCCCGTATTGACGCCGGGCAA
GAGCAACTCGGTCGCCGCATACACTATTCTCAGAATGACTTGGTTGAGTACTCACCAGTCACAGAAAAGC
ATCTTACGGATGGCATGACAGTAAGAGAATTATGCAGTGCTGCCATAACCATGAGTGATAACACTGCGGC
CAACTTACTTCTGACAACGATCGGAGGACCGAAGGAGCTAACCGCTTTTTTGCACAACATGGGGGATCAT
GTAACTCGCCTTGATCGTTGGGAACCGGAGCTGAATGAAGCCATACCAAACGACGAGCGTGACACCACGA
TGCCTGTAGCAATGGCAACAACGTTGCGCAAACTATTAACTGGCGAACTACTTACTCTAGCTTCCCGGCA
ACAATTAATAGACTGGATGGAGGCGGATAAAGTTGCAGGACCACTTCTGCGCTCGGCCCTTCCGGCTGGC
TGGTTTATTGCTGATAAATCTGGAGCCGGTGAGCGTGGGTCTCGCGGTATCATTGCAGCACTGGGGCCAG
ATGGTAAGCCCTCCCGTATCGTAGTTATCTACACGACGGGGAGTCAGGCAACTATGGATGAACGAAATAG
ACAGATCGCTGAGATAGGTGCCTCACTGATTAAGCATTGGTAACTGTCAGACCAAGTTTACTCATATATA
CTTTAGATTGATTTAAAACTTCATTTTTAATTTAAAAGGATCTAGGTGAAGATCCTTTTTGATAATCTCA
TGACCAAAATCCCTTAACGTGAGTTTTCGTTCCACTGAGCGTCAGACCCCGTAGAAAAGATCAAAGGATC
TTCTTGAGATCCTTTTTTTCTGCGCGTAATCTGCTGCTTGCAAACAAAAAAACCACCGCTACCAGCGGTG
GTTTGTTTGCCGGATCAAGAGCTACCAACTCTTTTTCCGAAGGTAACTGGCTTCAGCAGAGCGCAGATAC
CAAATACTGTTCTTCTAGTGTAGCCGTAGTTAGGCCACCACTTCAAGAACTCTGTAGCACCGCCTACATA
CCTCGCTCTGCTAATCCTGTTACCAGTGGCTGCTGCCAGTGGCGATAAGTCGTGTCTTACCGGGTTGGAC
TCAAGACGATAGTTACCGGATAAGGCGCAGCGGTCGGGCTGAACGGGGGGTTCGTGCACACAGCCCAGCT
TGGAGCGAACGACCTACACCGAACTGAGATACCTACAGCGTGAGCTATGAGAAAGCGCCACGCTTCCCGA
AGGGAGAAAGGCGGACAGGTATCCGGTAAGCGGCAGGGTCGGAACAGGAGAGCGCACGAGGGAGCTTCCA
GGGGGAAACGCCTGGTATCTTTATAGTCCTGTCGGGTTTCGCCACCTCTGACTTGAGCGTCGATTTTTGT
GATGCTCGTCAGGGGGGCGGAGCCTATGGAAAAACGCCAGCAACGCGGCCTTTTTACGGTTCCTGGCCTT
TTGCTGGCCTTTTGCTCACATGT
Features (pLannotate 1.2.2; 15 found; start..end, strand, type, name):
     12..39      +  repeat_region  AAV2 ITR (fragment): inverted terminal repeat of adeno-associated virus serotype 2 inverted
     68..95      +  repeat_region  AAV2 ITR (fragment): inverted terminal repeat of adeno-associated virus serotype 2 inverted
    717..755     +  promoter       minimal CMV promoter: human cytomegalovirus (CMV) immediate early promoter
    823..1539    +  CDS            SYFP2: SYFP2 is a basic (constitutively fluorescent) yellow fluorescent protein published in 2006, derived from Aequorea victoria. It is reported to be a very rapidly-maturing monomer with moderate acid sensitivity.
   1579..1736    +  misc_feature   WPRE (fragment): woodchuck hepatitis virus posttranscriptional regulatory element
   1742..1822    +  misc_feature   WPRE (fragment): woodchuck hepatitis virus posttranscriptional regulatory element
   1839..1950    +  polyA_signal   bGH poly(A) signal: bovine growth hormone polyadenylation signal
   2068..2208    +  repeat_region  AAV2 ITR: inverted terminal repeat of adeno-associated virus serotype 2 inverted
   2213..2264    -  misc_feature   bom (fragment): basis of mobility region from pBR322
   2283..2738    +  rep_origin     f1 ori (sequence partly withheld): f1 bacteriophage origin of replication; arrow indicates direction of (+) strand synthesis
   2739..2788    -  misc_feature   bom (fragment): basis of mobility region from pBR322
   2890..2925    -  CDS            rop (fragment): Rop protein, which maintains plasmids at low copy number; rop
   3020..3124    +  promoter       AmpR promoter: bla
   3125..3985    +  CDS            AmpR: β-lactamase; bla; confers resistance to ampicillin, carbenicillin, and related antibiotics
   4156..4744    +  rep_origin     ori: high-copy-number ColE1/pMB1/pBR322/pUC origin of replication
