[The description below was written by a language model from this plasmid's Addgene catalogue record and pLannotate feature annotations shown in this document.]
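Description:
AiP12014-pAAV-AiE2004m-minCMV-SYFP2-WPRE3-BGHpA (alias CN2014) is a recombinant AAV transfer plasmid of about 4.8 kb, built on an Allen Institute rAAV backbone and intended for packaging into adeno-associated virus for delivery to brain tissue. In bacteria it is maintained as a high-copy plasmid through a ColE1/pUC-type origin and selected with ampicillin via the β-lactamase gene. An f1 phage origin and small remnants of pBR322 bom and rop sequences are also present in the backbone. The recorded growth strain is a recombination-deficient one, a common choice for keeping repeat-containing ITR plasmids stable.

The viral genome is bounded by AAV2 inverted terminal repeats, which provide the signals for replication and encapsidation. The annotation finds the right ITR intact but detects only short fragments of the left one. Between them, the AiE2004m enhancer is placed upstream of a minimal CMV promoter. The enhancer itself is not annotated in the feature table, but it presumably occupies the unannotated stretch between the left ITR and the promoter. The minimal promoter has little activity on its own, so expression depends on the enhancer, which was designed to drive transgene expression in L4/5 intratelencephalic (IT) cortical neurons. The payload is SYFP2, a rapidly maturing monomeric yellow fluorescent protein, followed by WPRE3, a shortened woodchuck posttranscriptional element that boosts expression (annotated as two WPRE fragments), and the bovine growth hormone polyadenylation signal.

The construct is used as an enhancer-driven reporter virus for fluorescent labeling of a specific cortical neuron subclass. The depositor suggests it as a possible substitute for a related self-complementary mscRE4 minimal beta-globin promoter SYFP2 vector.
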