Addgene plasmid #164457: AiP12014-pAAV-AiE2004m-minCMV-SYFP2-WPRE3-BGHpA (Alias: CN2014)
Purpose: AiE2004m is an enhancer sequence designed to drive AAV-mediated transgene expression in L4/5_IT cortical neurons
Depositing lab: Allen Institute for Brain Science & Jonathan Ting. Depositing organization: Allen Institute. Publication: Enhancer viruses for combinatorial cell-subclass-specific labeling. Graybuck LT, Daigle TL, Sedeno-Cortes AE, Walker M, Kalmbach B, Lenz GH, Morin E, Nguyen TN, Garren E, Bendrick JL, Kim TK, Zhou T, Mortrud M, Yao S, Siverts LA, Larsen R, Gore BB, Szelenyi ER, Trader C, Balaram P, van Velthoven CTJ, Chiang M, Mich JK, Dee N, Goldy J, Cetin AH, Smith K, Way SW, Esposito L, Yao Z, Gradinaru V, Sunkin SM, Lein E, Levi BP, Ting JT, Zeng H, Tasic B. Neuron. 2021 Mar 23. pii: S0896-6273(21)00159-8. doi: 10.1016/j.neuron.2021.03.011. PubMed 33789083.
Backbone
  Vector backbone: rAAV-mscRE4-minCMV-SYFP2-WPRE3-BGHpA
  Backbone manufacturer: Allen Institute for Brain Science
  Vector type: AAV
Growth in bacteria
  Bacterial resistance: Ampicillin, 100 μg/mL
  Growth temperature: 37°C
  Growth strain: NEB Stable
  Copy number: High Copy
Gene/Insert
  Gene/Insert name: SYFP2
  Species: Synthetic
  Insert size (bp): 720
  Promoter: minCMV
  Cloning method: Ligation Independent Cloning
  Sequencing primers: 5′ AGCGCACGAGGGAGCTT; 3′ ACGTCGCCGTCCAGCTC
Terms and licenses: Academic/Nonprofit Terms; Industry Terms: Not Available to Industry
Depositor comments: Funded by BRAIN initiative. The Allen Institute for Brain Science recommends this plasmid as a potential substitute for Plasmid 163471: AiP1269-scAAV-mscRE4-minBGpromoter-SYFP2-WPRE3-bGHpA.
How to cite: AiP12014-pAAV-AiE2004m-minCMV-SYFP2-WPRE3-BGHpA (Alias: CN2014) was a gift from Allen Institute for Brain Science & Jonathan Ting (Addgene plasmid # 164457 ; http://n2t.net/addgene:164457 ; RRID:Addgene_164457)
